>Addgene plasmid #164567 | pαH-S-HRV3C | depositor full sequence | sequence record 319569 | pαH-S-HRV3C sequence 8358 bps
GTCGACATTGATTATTGACTAGTTATTAATAGTAATCAATTACGGGGTCATTAGTTCATAGCCCATATAT
GGAGTTCCGCGTTACATAACTTACGGTAAATGGCCCGCCTGGCTGACCGCCCAACGACCCCCGCCCATTG
ACGTCAATAATGACGTATGTTCCCATAGTAACGCCAATAGGGACTTTCCATTGACGTCAATGGGTGGACT
ATTTACGGTAAACTGCCCACTTGGCAGTACATCAAGTGTATCATATGCCAAGTACGCCCCCTATTGACGT
CAATGACGGTAAATGGCCCGCCTGGCATTATGCCCAGTACATGACCTTATGGGACTTTCCTACTTGGCAG
TACATCTACGTATTAGTCATCGCTATTACCATGGGTCGAGGTGAGCCCCACGTTCTGCTTCACTCTCCCC
ATCTCCCCCCCCTCCCCACCCCCAATTTTGTATTTATTTATTTTTTAATTATTTTGTGCAGCGATGGGGG
CGGGGGGGGGGGGGGCGCGCGCCAGGCGGGGCGGGGCGGGGCGAGGGGCGGGGCGGGGCGAGGCGGAGAG
GTGCGGCGGCAGCCAATCAGAGCGGCGCGCTCCGAAAGTTTCCTTTTATGGCGAGGCGGCGGCGGCGGCG
GCCCTATAAAAAGCGAAGCGCGCGGCGGGCGGGAGTCGCTGCGTTGCCTTCGCCCCGTGCCCCGCTCCGC
GCCGCCTCGCGCCGCCCGCCCCGGCTCTGACTGACCGCGTTACTCCCACAGGTGAGCGGGCGGGACGGCC
CTTCTCCTCCGGGCTGTAATTAGCGCTTGGTTTAATGACGGCTCGTTTCTTTTCTGTGGCTGCGTGAAAG
CCTTAAAGGGCTCCGGGAGGGCCCTTTGTGCGGGGGGGAGCGGCTCGGGGGGTGCGTGCGTGTGTGTGTG
CGTGGGGAGCGCCGCGTGCGGCCCGCGCTGCCCGGCGGCTGTGAGCGCTGCGGGCGCGGCGCGGGGCTTT
GTGCGCTCCGCGTGTGCGCGAGGGGAGCGCGGCCGGGGGCGGTGCCCCGCGGTGCGGGGGGGCTGCGAGG
GGAACAAAGGCTGCGTGCGGGGTGTGTGCGTGGGGGGGTGAGCAGGGGGTGTGGGCGCGGCGGTCGGGCT
GTAACCCCCCCCTGCACCCCCCTCCCCGAGTTGCTGAGCACGGCCCGGCTTCGGGTGCGGGGCTCCGTGC
GGGGCGTGGCGCGGGGCTCGCCGTGCCGGGCGGGGGGTGGCGGCAGGTGGGGGTGCCGGGCGGGGCGGGG
CCGCCTCGGGCCGGGGAGGGCTCGGGGGAGGGGCGCGGCGGCCCCCGGAGCGCCGGCGGCTGTCGAGGCG
CGGCGAGCCGCAGCCATTGCCTTTTATGGTAATCGTGCGAGAGGGCGCAGGGACTTCCTTTGTCCCAAAT
CTGTGCGGAGCCGAAATCTGGGAGGCGCCGCCGCACCCCCTCTAGCGGGCGCGGGGCGAAGCGGTGCGGC
GCCGGCAGGAAGGAAATGGGCGGGGAGGGCCTTCGTGCGTCGCCGCGCCGCCGTCCCCTTCTCCCTCTCC
AGCCTCGGGGCTGTCCGCGGGGGGACGGCTGCCTTCGGGGGGGACGGGGCAGGGCGGGGTTCGGCTTCTG
GCGTGTGACCGGCGGCTCTAGCGCCTCTGCTAACCATGTTCATGCCTTCTTCTTTTTCCTACAGCTCCTG
GGCAACGTGCTGGTTGTTGTGCTGTCTCATCATTTTGGCAAAGAATTGCGGCCGTCTCAGGCCGAGTTCG
GTACCGCCACCATGTTCGTGTTCCTGGTGCTCCTGCCTCTGGTGAGCAGCCAGTGCGTGAACCTGACCAC
CCGAACCCAGCTCCCACCAGCCTACACCAACAGCTTTACACGGGGCGTGTACTACCCTGACAAGGTGTTC
AGATCTAGCGTCCTGCACAGCACTCAGGACCTCTTCCTGCCGTTCTTCAGCAACGTGACATGGTTCCACG
CCATCCACGTGAGCGGCACAAACGGAACCAAGCGGTTTGATAACCCCGTCCTGCCATTCAATGATGGAGT
TTACTTCGCCAGTACCGAGAAGAGTAACATCATCCGGGGCTGGATCTTCGGCACCACCCTGGATAGCAAA
ACACAGAGCCTCCTGATCGTGAACAATGCCACGAACGTCGTGATCAAGGTGTGCGAGTTCCAGTTTTGCA
ATGATCCTTTCCTGGGTGTGTACTACCACAAGAACAACAAGAGCTGGATGGAAAGCGAGTTCAGAGTCTA
CAGCAGCGCCAACAACTGCACATTCGAGTACGTCTCTCAGCCTTTTCTGATGGACCTTGAGGGGAAACAA
GGCAACTTCAAGAACCTGAGAGAATTCGTGTTCAAGAACATCGACGGCTACTTCAAAATCTACTCCAAGC
ACACACCCATCAACCTGGTCCGGGACCTCCCTCAGGGCTTCAGCGCCCTGGAACCCCTGGTCGACCTGCC
CATAGGCATCAACATAACGCGGTTCCAAACCCTGCTGGCCCTGCATAGATCCTACCTGACTCCTGGCGAC
AGCAGCAGCGGATGGACCGCCGGAGCTGCAGCCTACTATGTGGGCTACCTGCAACCTAGAACCTTCCTGC
TGAAGTACAACGAGAACGGCACAATCACAGACGCCGTCGACTGCGCCCTGGACCCTCTCTCTGAGACAAA
GTGCACCCTGAAGTCCTTCACCGTGGAAAAGGGCATCTACCAGACCAGCAACTTCCGGGTGCAGCCTACA
GAGAGCATCGTGCGATTTCCAAACATTACCAACCTCTGCCCCTTCGGCGAGGTGTTTAACGCCACAAGAT
TTGCCTCCGTTTACGCCTGGAATAGAAAGAGAATCAGCAATTGTGTGGCCGACTACTCCGTGCTGTATAA
CAGCGCCTCTTTCAGCACCTTCAAGTGCTACGGCGTTTCCCCAACAAAGCTGAATGACCTGTGCTTCACC
AACGTGTACGCCGACTCCTTCGTAATTAGAGGCGATGAGGTGCGGCAGATCGCACCAGGCCAGACCGGTA
AGATCGCTGACTACAACTATAAGCTGCCTGATGATTTTACAGGCTGCGTGATCGCCTGGAACTCTAACAA
CCTGGATAGCAAGGTGGGCGGCAACTACAACTACCTGTACCGGCTGTTTCGCAAGTCTAACCTGAAACCT
TTCGAGAGAGACATCTCCACAGAGATCTACCAGGCCGGTTCTACACCTTGTAACGGGGTGGAAGGCTTCA
ACTGTTACTTCCCTCTGCAAAGCTACGGCTTCCAGCCTACCAATGGAGTCGGCTACCAGCCATACCGGGT
GGTCGTGCTGTCCTTCGAGTTACTCCACGCCCCCGCCACCGTCTGCGGTCCTAAGAAGTCCACCAATCTG
GTTAAGAACAAATGCGTGAACTTCAACTTCAACGGCCTGACCGGGACCGGCGTGCTGACCGAAAGCAACA
AAAAGTTCCTCCCCTTCCAGCAGTTCGGCCGTGATATCGCTGACACCACAGATGCCGTCAGAGATCCACA
GACCCTGGAAATCCTGGATATTACACCCTGCTCCTTCGGAGGAGTTTCTGTGATCACCCCCGGGACCAAT
ACCAGCAACCAGGTGGCTGTGCTGTACCAAGATGTTAACTGCACCGAGGTTCCTGTGGCCATCCACGCCG
ATCAGCTGACACCTACTTGGAGAGTGTACTCCACTGGCTCCAATGTGTTCCAGACCAGGGCCGGATGTCT
GATCGGCGCCGAGCACGTGAATAACAGTTACGAGTGCGACATCCCTATCGGCGCCGGCATCTGTGCCAGC
TACCAGACCCAGACAAACAGCCCTCTGGAGGTGCTGTTCCAGGGCCCATCTGTAGCTAGCCAGAGCATCA
TCGCCTACACCATGAGCCTGGGCGCAGAGAACAGCGTGGCCTATTCCAACAACTCTATCGCCATTCCCAC
CAACTTTACAATTAGCGTCACAACAGAGATCCTGCCCGTGAGCATGACCAAGACCAGCGTGGACTGTACA
ATGTACATCTGTGGCGACAGCACTGAATGCAGCAACCTGCTGCTGCAATACGGCTCCTTTTGCACCCAAC
TGAACCGGGCGCTGACCGGAATCGCCGTGGAACAGGACAAAAATACCCAGGAGGTGTTCGCCCAAGTGAA
GCAGATCTACAAGACCCCACCTATCAAGGACTTCGGCGGCTTTAACTTTAGCCAGATTCTCCCTGATCCT
TCTAAGCCTAGCAAGCGGAGCTTTATCGAGGATCTGCTGTTCAACAAGGTCACCCTGGCCGATGCCGGCT
TTATCAAACAGTATGGCGATTGCCTGGGCGACATAGCCGCCAGAGATCTGATCTGCGCCCAGAAATTCAA
CGGCCTGACAGTTCTCCCACCTCTGCTGACCGACGAGATGATCGCTCAGTACACCTCTGCCCTGCTGGCT
GGCACCATCACATCTGGGTGGACATTTGGCGCCGGCGCCGCCCTGCAGATCCCCTTTGCCATGCAGATGG
CCTATAGATTCAACGGAATCGGCGTGACCCAGAACGTGCTGTATGAAAACCAGAAGCTGATCGCTAACCA
GTTCAATTCTGCCATCGGCAAGATCCAGGACTCCCTCTCCTCTACCGCCAGCGCCCTGGGCAAACTGCAG
GACGTGGTGAATCAGAACGCCCAAGCCCTGAACACCCTGGTGAAGCAGCTCAGCAGCAATTTTGGCGCCA
TCAGCTCTGTGCTGAACGATATCCTGTCTAGACTGGACAAGGTGGAAGCCGAAGTCCAGATCGATAGACT
GATCACAGGCAGACTGCAGTCCCTGCAAACCTACGTGACCCAACAGCTGATCAGGGCCGCTGAAATAAGA
GCCAGCGCCAATCTCGCCGCTACCAAGATGTCCGAGTGTGTGCTGGGACAGTCTAAACGCGTTGACTTCT
GCGGCAAAGGCTATCACCTGATGAGCTTCCCCCAGAGCGCGCCGCACGGCGTGGTGTTCCTGCATGTGAC
ATACGTGCCTGCCCAAGAGAAGAATTTCACAACCGCCCCTGCCATCTGCCACGACGGCAAGGCCCACTTC
CCAAGAGAGGGCGTTTTCGTTTCCAATGGCACACACTGGTTCGTGACACAAAGAAACTTCTACGAACCCC
AGATTATCACCACCGACAACACCTTCGTGAGTGGCAATTGTGACGTGGTCATCGGAATCGTGAACAACAC
AGTGTACGACCCTCTGCAACCTGAGCTGGACTCTTTTAAGGAAGAGCTGGACAAGTACTTTAAAAACCAC
ACCAGCCCCGATGTGGACCTGGGCGACATCAGTGGCATTAACGCCAGCGTGGTGAACATCCAAAAGGAAA
TCGACAGACTGAACGAGGTGGCCAAGAACCTGAACGAGTCCCTGATCGACCTGCAGGAGCTCGGCAAATA
CGAGCAGGGATCCGGATACATCCCCGAGGCCCCCAGAGATGGCCAGGCCTACGTGCGGAAGGACGGCGAG
TGGGTACTGCTGAGCACATTCCTGGGCAGATCCGGCCATCACCACCATCACCACCATCATAGCGCCTGGT
CCCACCCCCAGTTCGAGAAGGGCGGCGGTAGTGGAGGGGGCGGATCTGGCGGCTCAGCTTGGAGCCACCC
CCAGTTCGAAAAGTGATAATGACTCGAGCGATAATTCACTCCTCAGGTGCAGGCTGCCTATCAGAAGGTG
GTGGCTGGTGTGGCCAATGCCCTGGCTCACAAATACCACTGAGATCTTTTTCCCTCTGCCAAAAATTATG
GGGACATCATGAAGCCCCTTGAGCATCTGACTTCTGGCTAATAAAGGAAATTTATTTTCATTGCAATAGT
GTGTTGGAATTTTTTGTGTCTCTCACTCGGAAGGACATATGGGAGGGCAAATCATTTAAAACATCAGAAT
GAGTATTTGGTTTAGAGTTTGGCAACATATGCCATATGCTGGCTGCCATGAACAAAGGTGGCTATAAAGA
GGTCATCAGTATATGAAACAGCCCCCTGCTGTCCATTCCTTATTCCATAGAAAAGCCTTGACTTGAGGTT
AGATTTTTTTTATATTTTGTTTTGTGTTATTTTTTTCTTTAACATCCCTAAAATTTTCCTTACATGTTTT
ACTAGCCAGATTTTTCCTCCTCTCCTGACTACTCCCAGTCATAGCTGTCCCTCTTCTCTTATGAAGATCC
CTCGACCTGCAGCCCAAGCTTGGCGTAATCATGGTCATAGCTGTTTCCTGTGTGAAATTGTTATCCGCTC
ACAATTCCACACAACATACGAGCCGGAAGCATAAAGTGTAAAGCCTGGGGTGCCTAATGAGTGAGCTAAC
TCACATTAATTGCGTTGCGCTCACTGCCCGCTTTCCAGTCGGGAAACCTGTCGTGCCAGCGGATCGATCC
GCTGCATTAATGAATCGGCCAACGCGCGGGGAGAGGCGGTTTGCGTATTGGGCGCTCTTCCGCTTCCTCG
CTCACTGACTCGCTGCGCTCGGTCGTTCGGCTGCGGCGAGCGGTATCAGCTCACTCAAAGGCGGTAATAC
GGTTATCCACAGAATCAGGGGATAACGCAGGAAAGAACATGTGAGCAAAAGGCCAGCAAAAGGCCAGGAA
CCGTAAAAAGGCCGCGTTGCTGGCGTTTTTCCATAGGCTCCGCCCCCCTGACGAGCATCACAAAAATCGA
CGCTCAAGTCAGAGGTGGCGAAACCCGACAGGACTATAAAGATACCAGGCGTTTCCCCCTGGAAGCTCCC
TCGTGCGCTCTCCTGTTCCGACCCTGCCGCTTACCGGATACCTGTCCGCCTTTCTCCCTTCGGGAAGCGT
GGCGCTTTCTCAATGCTCACGCTGTAGGTATCTCAGTTCGGTGTAGGTCGTTCGCTCCAAGCTGGGCTGT
GTGCACGAACCCCCCGTTCAGCCCGACCGCTGCGCCTTATCCGGTAACTATCGTCTTGAGTCCAACCCGG
TAAGACACGACTTATCGCCACTGGCAGCAGCCACTGGTAACAGGATTAGCAGAGCGAGGTATGTAGGCGG
TGCTACAGAGTTCTTGAAGTGGTGGCCTAACTACGGCTACACTAGAAGGACAGTATTTGGTATCTGCGCT
CTGCTGAAGCCAGTTACCTTCGGAAAAAGAGTTGGTAGCTCTTGATCCGGCAAACAAACCACCGCTGGTA
GCGGTGGTTTTTTTGTTTGCAAGCAGCAGATTACGCGCAGAAAAAAAGGATCTCAAGAAGATCCTTTGAT
CTTTTCTACGGGGTCTGACGCTCAGTGGAACGAAAACTCACGTTAAGGGATTTTGGTCATGAGATTATCA
AAAAGGATCTTCACCTAGATCCTTTTAAATTAAAAATGAAGTTTTAAATCAATCTAAAGTATATATGAGT
AAACTTGGTCTGACAGTTACCAATGCTTAATCAGTGAGGCACCTATCTCAGCGATCTGTCTATTTCGTTC
ATCCATAGTTGCCTGACTCCCCGTCGTGTAGATAACTACGATACGGGAGGGCTTACCATCTGGCCCCAGT
GCTGCAATGATACCGCGAGACCCACGCTCACCGGCTCCAGATTTATCAGCAATAAACCAGCCAGCCGGAA
GGGCCGAGCGCAGAAGTGGTCCTGCAACTTTATCCGCCTCCATCCAGTCTATTAATTGTTGCCGGGAAGC
TAGAGTAAGTAGTTCGCCAGTTAATAGTTTGCGCAACGTTGTTGCCATTGCTACAGGCATCGTGGTGTCA
CGCTCGTCGTTTGGTATGGCTTCATTCAGCTCCGGTTCCCAACGATCAAGGCGAGTTACATGATCCCCCA
TGTTGTGCAAAAAAGCGGTTAGCTCCTTCGGTCCTCCGATCGTTGTCAGAAGTAAGTTGGCCGCAGTGTT
ATCACTCATGGTTATGGCAGCACTGCATAATTCTCTTACTGTCATGCCATCCGTAAGATGCTTTTCTGTG
ACTGGTGAGTACTCAACCAAGTCATTCTGAGAATAGTGTATGCGGCGACCGAGTTGCTCTTGCCCGGCGT
CAATACGGGATAATACCGCGCCACATAGCAGAACTTTAAAAGTGCTCATCATTGGAAAACGTTCTTCGGG
GCGAAAACTCTCAAGGATCTTACCGCTGTTGAGATCCAGTTCGATGTAACCCACTCGTGCACCCAACTGA
TCTTCAGCATCTTTTACTTTCACCAGCGTTTCTGGGTGAGCAAAAACAGGAAGGCAAAATGCCGCAAAAA
AGGGAATAAGGGCGACACGGAAATGTTGAATACTCATACTCTTCCTTTTTCAATATTATTGAAGCATTTA
TCAGGGTTATTGTCTCATGAGCGGATACATATTTGAATGTATTTAGAAAAATAAACAAATAGGGGTTCCG
CGCACATTTCCCCGAAAAGTGCCACCTG
Features (pLannotate 1.2.2; 15 found; start..end, strand, type, name):
      4..383     +  enhancer       CMV enhancer: human cytomegalovirus immediate early enhancer
    386..661     +  promoter       chicken β-actin promoter: No description available
    662..1674    +  intron         chimeric intron: chimera between introns from chicken β-actin and rabbit β-globin
   1672..1749    +  CDS            HBBC_AMMLE (fragment): Experimental evidence at protein level: Swiss-Prot protein existence level 1. Involved in oxygen transport from the lung to the various peripheral tissues. From Ammotragus lervia (Barbary sheep) (Antilope lervia).
   1762..5397    +  CDS            S: SPIKE_SARS2 - Experimental evidence at protein level: Swiss-Prot protein existence level 1. [Spike glycoprotein]: May down-regulate host tetherin (BST2) by lysosomal degradation, thereby counteracting its antiviral activity. From Severe acute respiratory syndrome coronavirus 2 (2019-nCoV) (SARS-CoV-2).
   5590..5613    +  CDS            Strep-Tag II: peptide that binds Strep-Tactin®, an engineered form of streptavidin
   5635..5709    +  CDS            HBB (fragment): HBB_PONPY - Experimental evidence at transcript level: Swiss-Prot protein existence level 2. Involved in oxygen transport from the lung to the various peripheral tissues. From Pongo pygmaeus (Bornean orangutan).
   5780..5835    +  polyA_signal   β-globin poly(A) signal: rabbit β-globin polyadenylation signal (Gil and Proudfoot, 1987)
   6218..6234    -  protein_bind   lac operator: The lac repressor binds to the lac operator to inhibit transcription in E. coli. This inhibition can be relieved by adding lactose or isopropyl-β-D-thiogalactopyranoside (IPTG). lac repressor encoded by lacI
   6242..6272    -  promoter       lac promoter: promoter for the E. coli lac operon
   6287..6308    -  protein_bind   CAP binding site: CAP binding activates transcription in the presence of cAMP. E. coli catabolite activator protein
   6324..6425    -  CDS            lacI (fragment): LACI_ECOLI - Experimental evidence at protein level: Swiss-Prot protein existence level 1. Repressor of the lactose operon. Binds allolactose as an inducer. From Escherichia coli (strain K12).
   6608..7196    -  rep_origin     ori: high-copy-number ColE1/pMB1/pBR322/pUC origin of replication
   7367..8227    -  CDS            AmpR: β-lactamase; bla; confers resistance to ampicillin, carbenicillin, and related antibiotics
   8228..8332    -  promoter       AmpR promoter: bla
