>Addgene plasmid #164567 | pαH-S-HRV3C | addgene full sequence | sequence record 324831 | Addgene Partial NGS Result
GTCGACATTGATTATTGACTAGTTATTAATAGTAATCAATTACGGGGTCATTAGTTCATAGCCCATATAT
GGAGTTCCGCGTTACATAACTTACGGTAAATGGCCCGCCTGGCTGACCGCCCAACGACCCCCGCCCATTG
ACGTCAATAATGACGTATGTTCCCATAGTAACGCCAATAGGGACTTTCCATTGACGTCAATGGGTGGAGT
ATTTACGGTAAACTGCCCACTTGGCAGTACATCAAGTGTATCATATGCCAAGTACGCCCCCTATTGACGT
CAATGACGGTAAATGGCCCGCCTGGCATTATGCCCAGTACATGACCTTATGGGACTTTCCTACTTGGCAG
TACATCTACGTATTAGTCATCGCTATTACCATGGTCGAGGTGAGCCCCACGTTCTGCTTCACTCTCCCCA
TCTCCCCCCCCTCCCCACCCCCAATTTTGTATTTATTTATTTTTTAATTATTTTGTGCAGCGATGGGGGC
GGGGGGGGGGGGGGGGSGSGCCVGGSGGGGSGGGGSGGGGSGRGGGGSGGGGSGGGGSGRGGSGGRGRGG
KGSGGSGGCRGCCAATCAGAGCGGCGCGCTCCGAAAGTTTCCTTTTATGGCGAGGCGGCGGCGGCGGCGG
CCCTATAAAAAGCGAAGCGCGCGGCGGGCGGGAGTCGCTGCGCGCTGCCTTCGCCCCGTGCCCCGCTCCG
CCGCCGCCTCGCGCCGCCCGCCCCGGCTCTGACTGACCGCGTTACTCCCACAGGTGAGCGGGCGGGACGG
CCCTTCTCCTCCGGGCTGTAATTAGCGCTTGGTTTAATGACGGCTTGTTTCTTTTCTGTGGCTGCGTGAA
AGCCTTGAGGGGCTCCGGGAGGGCCCTTTGTGCGGGGGGAGCGGCTCGGGGGGTGCGTGCGTGTGTGTGT
GCGTGGGGAGCGCCGCGTGCGGCTCCGCGCTGCCCGGCGGCTGTGAGCGCTGCGGGCGCGGCGCGGGGCT
TTGTGCGCTCCGCAGTGTGCGCGAGGGGAGCGCGGCCGGGGGCGGTGCCCCGCGGTGCGGGGGGGGCTGC
GAGGGGAACAAAGGCTGCGTGCGGGGTGTGTGCGTGGGGGGGTGAGCAGGGGGTGTGGGCGCGTCGGTCG
GGCTGCAACCCCCCCTGCACCCCCCTCCCCGAGTTGCTGAGCACGGCCCGGCTTCGGGTGCGGGGCTCCG
TACGGGGCGTGGCGCGGGGCTCGCCGTGCCGGGCGGGGGGKGGCGGCRGGKGGGGGKGCCGGGCGGGGCG
GGGCCGCCKCGGGCSGGGGRGGGSKCGGGGGRGGGGCGCGGCGGCCCCCGGRGCGCCGGCGGCTGTCGAG
GCGCGGCGAGCCGCAGCCATTGCCTTTTATGGTAATCGTGCGAGAGGGCGCAGGGACTTCCTTTGTCCCA
AATCTGTGCGGAGCCGAAATCTGGGAGGCGCCGCCGCACCCCCTCTAGCGGGCGCGGGGCGAAGCGGTGC
GGCGCCGGCAGGAAGGAAATGGGCGGGGAGGGCCTTCGTGCGTCGCCGCGCCGCCGTCCCCTTCTCCCTC
TCCAGCCTCGGGGCTGTCCGCGGGGGGACGGCTGCCTTCGGGGGGGACGGGGCAGGGCGGGGTTCGGCTT
CTGGCGTGTGACCGGCGGCTCTAGCGCCTCTGCTAACCATGTTCATGCCTTCTTCTTTTTCCTACAGCTC
CTGGGCAACGTGCTGGTTGTTGTGCTGTCTCATCATTTTGGCAAAGAATTGCGGCCGTCTCAGGCCGAGT
TCGGTACCGCCACCATGTTCGTGTTCCTGGTGCTCCTGCCTCTGGTGAGCAGCCAGTGCGTGAACCTGAC
CACCCGAACCCAGCTCCCACCAGCCTACACCAACAGCTTTACACGGGGCGTGTACTACCCTGACAAGGTG
TTCAGATCTAGCGTCCTGCACAGCACTCAGGACCTCTTCCTGCCGTTCTTCAGCAACGTGACATGGTTCC
ACGCCATCCACGTGAGCGGCACAAACGGAACCAAGCGGTTTGATAACCCCGTCCTGCCATTCAATGATGG
AGTTTACTTCGCCAGTACCGAGAAGAGTAACATCATCCGGGGCTGGATCTTCGGCACCACCCTGGATAGC
AAAACACAGAGCCTCCTGATCGTGAACAATGCCACGAACGTCGTGATCAAGGTGTGCGAGTTCCAGTTTT
GCAATGATCCTTTCCTGGGTGTGTACTACCACAAGAACAACAAGAGCTGGATGGAAAGCGAGTTCAGAGT
CTACAGCAGCGCCAACAACTGCACATTCGAGTACGTCTCTCAGCCTTTTCTGATGGACCTTGAGGGGAAA
CAAGGCAACTTCAAGAACCTGAGAGAATTCGTGTTCAAGAACATCGACGGCTACTTCAAAATCTACTCCA
AGCACACACCCATCAACCTGGTCCGGGACCTCCCTCAGGGCTTCAGCGCCCTGGAACCCCTGGTCGACCT
GCCCATAGGCATCAACATAACGCGGTTCCAAACCCTGCTGGCCCTGCATAGATCCTACCTGACTCCTGGC
GACAGCAGCAGCGGATGGACCGCCGGAGCTGCAGCCTACTATGTGGGCTACCTGCAACCTAGAACCTTCC
TGCTGAAGTACAACGAGAACGGCACAATCACAGACGCCGTCGACTGCGCCCTGGACCCTCTCTCTGAGAC
AAAGTGCACCCTGAAGTCCTTCACCGTGGAAAAGGGCATCTACCAGACCAGCAACTTCCGGGTGCAGCCT
ACAGAGAGCATCGTGCGATTTCCAAACATTACCAACCTCTGCCCCTTCGGCGAGGTGTTTAACGCCACAA
GATTTGCCTCCGTTTACGCCTGGAATAGAAAGAGAATCAGCAATTGTGTGGCCGACTACTCCGTGCTGTA
TAACAGCGCCTCTTTCAGCACCTTCAAGTGCTACGGCGTTTCCCCAACAAAGCTGAATGACCTGTGCTTC
ACCAACGTGTACGCCGACTCCTTCGTAATTAGAGGCGATGAGGTGCGGCAGATCGCACCAGGCCAGACCG
GTAAGATCGCTGACTACAACTATAAGCTGCCTGATGATTTTACAGGCTGCGTGATCGCCTGGAACTCTAA
CAACCTGGATAGCAAGGTGGGCGGCAACTACAACTACCTGTACCGGCTGTTTCGCAAGTCTAACCTGAAA
CCTTTCGAGAGAGACATCTCCACAGAGATCTACCAGGCCGGTTCTACACCTTGTAACGGGGTGGAAGGCT
TCAACTGTTACTTCCCTCTGCAAAGCTACGGCTTCCAGCCTACCAATGGAGTCGGCTACCAGCCATACCG
GGTGGTCGTGCTGTCCTTCGAGTTACTCCACGCCCCCGCCACCGTCTGCGGTCCTAAGAAGTCCACCAAT
CTGGTTAAGAACAAATGCGTGAACTTCAACTTCAACGGCCTGACCGGGACCGGCGTGCTGACCGAAAGCA
ACAAAAAGTTCCTCCCCTTCCAGCAGTTCGGCCGTGATATCGCTGACACCACAGATGCCGTCAGAGATCC
ACAGACCCTGGAAATCCTGGATATTACACCCTGCTCCTTCGGAGGAGTTTCTGTGATCACCCCCGGGACC
AATACCAGCAACCAGGTGGCTGTGCTGTACCAAGATGTTAACTGCACCGAGGTTCCTGTGGCCATCCACG
CCGATCAGCTGACACCTACTTGGAGAGTGTACTCCACTGGCTCCAATGTGTTCCAGACCAGGGCCGGATG
TCTGATCGGCGCCGAGCACGTGAATAACAGTTACGAGTGCGACATCCCTATCGGCGCCGGCATCTGTGCC
AGCTACCAGACCCAGACAAACAGCCCTCTGGAGGTGCTGTTCCAGGGCCCATCTGTAGCTAGCCAGAGCA
TCATCGCCTACACCATGAGCCTGGGCGCAGAGAACAGCGTGGCCTATTCCAACAACTCTATCGCCATTCC
CACCAACTTTACAATTAGCGTCACAACAGAGATCCTGCCCGTGAGCATGACCAAGACCAGCGTGGACTGT
ACAATGTACATCTGTGGCGACAGCACTGAATGCAGCAACCTGCTGCTGCAATACGGCTCCTTTTGCACCC
AACTGAACCGGGCGCTGACCGGAATCGCCGTGGAACAGGACAAAAATACCCAGGAGGTGTTCGCCCAAGT
GAAGCAGATCTACAAGACCCCACCTATCAAGGACTTCGGCGGCTTTAACTTTAGCCAGATTCTCCCTGAT
CCTTCTAAGCCTAGCAAGCGGAGCTTTATCGAGGATCTGCTGTTCAACAAGGTCACCCTGGCCGATGCCG
GCTTTATCAAACAGTATGGCGATTGCCTGGGCGACATAGCCGCCAGAGATCTGATCTGCGCCCAGAAATT
CAACGGCCTGACAGTTCTCCCACCTCTGCTGACCGACGAGATGATCGCTCAGTACACCTCTGCCCTGCTG
GCTGGCACCATCACATCTGGGTGGACATTTGGCGCCGGCGCCGCCCTGCAGATCCCCTTTGCCATGCAGA
TGGCCTATAGATTCAACGGAATCGGCGTGACCCAGAACGTGCTGTATGAAAACCAGAAGCTGATCGCTAA
CCAGTTCAATTCTGCCATCGGCAAGATCCAGGACTCCCTCTCCTCTACCGCCAGCGCCCTGGGCAAACTG
CAGGACGTGGTGAATCAGAACGCCCAAGCCCTGAACACCCTGGTGAAGCAGCTCAGCAGCAATTTTGGCG
CCATCAGCTCTGTGCTGAACGATATCCTGTCTAGACTGGACAAGGTGGAAGCCGAAGTCCAGATCGATAG
ACTGATCACAGGCAGACTGCAGTCCCTGCAAACCTACGTGACCCAACAGCTGATCAGGGCCGCTGAAATA
AGAGCCAGCGCCAATCTCGCCGCTACCAAGATGTCCGAGTGTGTGCTGGGACAGTCTAAACGCGTTGACT
TCTGCGGCAAAGGCTATCACCTGATGAGCTTCCCCCAGAGCGCGCCGCACGGCGTGGTGTTCCTGCATGT
GACATACGTGCCTGCCCAAGAGAAGAATTTCACAACCGCCCCTGCCATCTGCCACGACGGCAAGGCCCAC
TTCCCAAGAGAGGGCGTTTTCGTTTCCAATGGCACACACTGGTTCGTGACACAAAGAAACTTCTACGAAC
CCCAGATTATCACCACCGACAACACCTTCGTGAGTGGCAATTGTGACGTGGTCATCGGAATCGTGAACAA
CACAGTGTACGACCCTCTGCAACCTGAGCTGGACTCTTTTAAGGAAGAGCTGGACAAGTACTTTAAAAAC
CACACCAGCCCCGATGTGGACCTGGGCGACATCAGTGGCATTAACGCCAGCGTGGTGAACATCCAAAAGG
AAATCGACAGACTGAACGAGGTGGCCAAGAACCTGAACGAGTCCCTGATCGACCTGCAGGAGCTCGGCAA
ATACGAGCAGGGATCCGGATACATCCCCGAGGCCCCCAGAGATGGCCAGGCCTACGTGCGGAAGGACGGC
GAGTGGGTACTGCTGAGCACATTCCTGGGCAGATCCGGCCATCACCACCATCACCACCATCATAGCGCCT
GGTCCCACCCCCAGTTCGAGAAGGGCGGCGGTAGTGGAGGGGGCGGATCTGGCGGCTCAGCTTGGAGCCA
CCCCCAGTTCGAAAAGTGATAATGACTCGAGCGATAATTCACTCCTCAGGTGCAGGCTGCCTATCAGAAG
GTGGTGGCTGGTGTGGCCAATGCCCTGGCTCACAAATACCACTGAGATCTTTTTCCCTCTGCCAAAAATT
ATGGGGACATCATGAAGCCCCTTGAGCATCTGACTTCTGGCTAATAAAGGAAATTTATTTTCATTGCAAT
AGTGTGTTGGAATTTTTTGTGTCTCTCACTCGGAAGGACATATGGGAGGGCAAATCATTTAAAACATCAG
AATGAGTATTTGGTTTAGAGTTTGGCAACATATGCCCATATGCTGGCTGCCATGAACAAAGGTTGGCTAT
AAAGAGGTCATCAGTATATGAAACAGCCCCCTGCTGTCCATTCCTTATTCCATAGAAAAGCCTTGACTTG
AGGTTAGATTTTTTTTATATTTTGTTTTGTGTTATTTTTTTCTTTAACATCCCTAAAATTTTCCTTACAT
GTTTTACTAGCCAGATTTTTCCTCCTCTCCTGACTACTCCCAGTCATAGCTGTCCCTCTTCTCTTATGGA
GATCCCTCGACCTGCAGCCCAAGCTTGGCGTAATCATGGTCATAGCTGTTTCCTGTGTGAAATTGTTATC
CGCTCACAATTCCACACAACATACGAGCCGGAAGCATAAAGTGTAAAGCCTGGGGTGCCTAATGAGTGAG
CTAACTCACATTAATTGCGTTGCGCTCACTGCCCGCTTTCCAGTCGGGAAACCTGTCGTGCCAGCGGATC
GATCCGCTGCATTAATGAATCGGCCAACGCGCGGGGAGAGGCGGTTTGCGTATTGGGCGCTCTTCCGCTT
CCTCGCTCACTGACTCGCTGCGCTCGGTCGTTCGGCTGCGGCGAGCGGTATCAGCTCACTCAAAGGCGGT
AATACGGTTATCCACAGAATCAGGGGATAACGCAGGAAAGAACATGTGAGCAAAAGGCCAGCAAAAGGCC
AGGAACCGTAAAAAGGCCGCGTTGCTGGCGTTTTTCCATAGGCTCCGCCCCCCTGACGAGCATCACAAAA
ATCGACGCTCAAGTCAGAGGTGGCGAAACCCGACAGGACTATAAAGATACCAGGCGTTTCCCCCTGGAAG
CTCCCTCGTGCGCTCTCCTGTTCCGACCCTGCCGCTTACCGGATACCTGTCCGCCTTTCTCCCTTCGGGA
AGCGTGGCGCTTTCTCATAGCTCACGCTGTAGGTATCTCAGTTCGGTGTAGGTCGTTCGCTCCAAGCTGG
GCTGTGTGCACGAACCCCCCGTTCAGCCCGACCGCTGCGCCTTATCCGGTAACTATCGTCTTGAGTCCAA
CCCGGTAAGACACGACTTATCGCCACTGGCAGCAGCCACTGGTAACAGGATTAGCAGAGCGAGGTATGTA
GGCGGTGCTACAGAGTTCTTGAAGTGGTGGCCTAACTACGGCTACACTAGAAGAACAGTATTTGGTATCT
GCGCTCTGCTGAAGCCAGTTACCTTCGGAAAAAGAGTTGGTAGCTCTTGATCCGGCAAACAAACCACCGC
TGGTAGCGGTGGTTTTTTTGTTTGCAAGCAGCAGATTACGCGCAGAAAAAAAGGATCTCAAGAAGATCCT
TTGATCTTTTCTACGGGGTCTGACGCTCAGTGGAACGAAAACTCACGTTAAGGGATTTTGGTCATGAGAT
TATCAAAAAGGATCTTCACCTAGATCCTTTTAAATTAAAAATGAAGTTTTAAATCAATCTAAAGTATATA
TGAGTAAACTTGGTCTGACAGTTACCAATGCTTAATCAGTGAGGCACCTATCTCAGCGATCTGTCTATTT
CGTTCATCCATAGTTGCCTGACTCCCCGTCGTGTAGATAACTACGATACGGGAGGGCTTACCATCTGGCC
CCAGTGCTGCAATGATACCGCGAGACCCACGCTCACCGGCTCCAGATTTATCAGCAATAAACCAGCCAGC
CGGAAGGGCCGAGCGCAGAAGTGGTCCTGCAACTTTATCCGCCTCCATCCAGTCTATTAATTGTTGCCGG
GAAGCTAGAGTAAGTAGTTCGCCAGTTAATAGTTTGCGCAACGTTGTTGCCATTGCTACAGGCATCGTGG
TGTCACGCTCGTCGTTTGGTATGGCTTCATTCAGCTCCGGTTCCCAACGATCAAGGCGAGTTACATGATC
CCCCATGTTGTGCAAAAAAGCGGTTAGCTCCTTCGGTCCTCCGATCGTTGTCAGAAGTAAGTTGGCCGCA
GTGTTATCACTCATGGTTATGGCAGCACTGCATAATTCTCTTACTGTCATGCCATCCGTAAGATGCTTTT
CTGTGACTGGTGAGTACTCAACCAAGTCATTCTGAGAATAGTGTATGCGGCGACCGAGTTGCTCTTGCCC
GGCGTCAATACGGGATAATACCGCGCCACATAGCAGAACTTTAAAAGTGCTCATCATTGGAAAACGTTCT
TCGGGGCGAAAACTCTCAAGGATCTTACCGCTGTTGAGATCCAGTTCGATGTAACCCACTCGTGCACCCA
ACTGATCTTCAGCATCTTTTACTTTCACCAGCGTTTCTGGGTGAGCAAAAACAGGAAGGCAAAATGCCGC
AAAAAAGGGAATAAGGGCGACACGGAAATGTTGAATACTCATACTCTTCCTTTTTCAATATTATTGAAGC
ATTTATCAGGGTTATTGTCTCATGAGCGGATACATATTTGAATGTATTTAGAAAAATAAACAAATAGGGG
TTCCGCGCACATTTCCCCGAAAAGTGCCACCTG
Features (pLannotate 1.2.2; 14 found; start..end, strand, type, name):
      4..383     +  enhancer       CMV enhancer: human cytomegalovirus immediate early enhancer
    661..1677    +  intron         chimeric intron: chimera between introns from chicken β-actin and rabbit β-globin
   1675..1752    +  CDS            HBBC_AMMLE (fragment): Experimental evidence at protein level: Swiss-Prot protein existence level 1. Involved in oxygen transport from the lung to the various peripheral tissues. From Ammotragus lervia (Barbary sheep) (Antilope lervia).
   1765..5400    +  CDS            S: SPIKE_SARS2 - Experimental evidence at protein level: Swiss-Prot protein existence level 1. [Spike glycoprotein]: May down-regulate host tetherin (BST2) by lysosomal degradation, thereby counteracting its antiviral activity. From Severe acute respiratory syndrome coronavirus 2 (2019-nCoV) (SARS-CoV-2).
   5593..5616    +  CDS            Strep-Tag II: peptide that binds Strep-Tactin®, an engineered form of streptavidin
   5638..5712    +  CDS            HBB (fragment): HBB_PONPY - Experimental evidence at transcript level: Swiss-Prot protein existence level 2. Involved in oxygen transport from the lung to the various peripheral tissues. From Pongo pygmaeus (Bornean orangutan).
   5783..5838    +  polyA_signal   β-globin poly(A) signal: rabbit β-globin polyadenylation signal (Gil and Proudfoot, 1987)
   6223..6239    -  protein_bind   lac operator: The lac repressor binds to the lac operator to inhibit transcription in E. coli. This inhibition can be relieved by adding lactose or isopropyl-β-D-thiogalactopyranoside (IPTG). lac repressor encoded by lacI
   6247..6277    -  promoter       lac promoter: promoter for the E. coli lac operon
   6292..6313    -  protein_bind   CAP binding site: CAP binding activates transcription in the presence of cAMP. E. coli catabolite activator protein
   6329..6430    -  CDS            lacI (fragment): LACI_ECOLI - Experimental evidence at protein level: Swiss-Prot protein existence level 1. Repressor of the lactose operon. Binds allolactose as an inducer. From Escherichia coli (strain K12).
   6613..7201    -  rep_origin     ori: high-copy-number ColE1/pMB1/pBR322/pUC origin of replication
   7372..8232    -  CDS            AmpR: β-lactamase; bla; confers resistance to ampicillin, carbenicillin, and related antibiotics
   8233..8337    -  promoter       AmpR promoter: bla
