[The description below was written by a language model from this plasmid's Addgene catalogue record and pLannotate feature annotations shown in this document.]
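Description:
pαH-S-HRV3C is a mammalian expression plasmid of about 8.4 kb built on the pαH backbone for producing a modified SARS-CoV-2 spike glycoprotein. It is propagated in E. coli as a high-copy plasmid through a ColE1/pUC-type origin and selected with ampicillin via the β-lactamase gene and its native promoter. Remnants of the lac promoter, operator, CAP site and a lacI fragment are cloning-vector leftovers with no evident role in expression. No mammalian selection marker or episomal origin is annotated, which fits transient transfection.

The expression cassette is a CAG-type arrangement: the CMV immediate-early enhancer, the chicken β-actin promoter and a chimeric β-actin/β-globin intron drive strong transcription, which ends at a rabbit β-globin polyadenylation signal. The short "haemoglobin" CDS hits flanking the insert are most likely β-globin exon sequences belonging to this cassette rather than intended coding parts. The 3.6 kb insert encodes spike in which residues 682–685, the furin cleavage site at the S1/S2 junction, are replaced with an HRV3C protease recognition site, so that cleavage depends on added HRV3C protease rather than on cellular furin. The backbone supplies C-terminal 8×His and twin Strep-Tag II tags for affinity purification. The annotation picks up only one Strep-Tag II copy and no His tag, and the roughly 190 bp between the spike annotation and that tag is unannotated.

According to the record and its associated publication, the construct was used in work on spike conformation and protease cleavage at the S1/S2 junction. The depositor sequence and the repository's NGS sequence differ by only a few bases in length and share essentially the same feature layout, although the β-actin promoter was annotated only in the depositor sequence.
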