Addgene plasmid #164567: pαH-S-HRV3C
Purpose: SARS-CoV-2 Spike protein with furin site mutated to HRV3C site (S-HRV3C variant)
Depositing lab: Priyamvada Acharya. Depositing organization: Duke University. Publication: D614G Mutation Alters SARS-CoV-2 Spike Conformation and Enhances Protease Cleavage at the S1/S2 Junction. Gobeil SM, Janowska K, McDowell S, Mansouri K, Parks R, Manne K, Stalls V, Kopp MF, Henderson R, Edwards RJ, Haynes BF, Acharya P. Cell Rep. 2021 Jan 12;34(2):108630. doi: 10.1016/j.celrep.2020.108630. Epub 2020 Dec 26. PubMed 33417835.
Backbone
  Vector backbone: pαH
  Backbone size w/o insert (bp): 4746
  Total vector size (bp): 8358
  Vector type: Mammalian Expression
Growth in bacteria
  Bacterial resistance: Ampicillin, 100 μg/mL
  Growth temperature: 37°C
  Growth strain: DH5alpha
  Copy number: High Copy
Gene/Insert
  Gene/Insert name: Spike - Furin site changed for HRV3C site (alt name: S-HRV3C)
  Species: Severe acute respiratory syndrome coronavirus 2
  Insert size (bp): 3636
  Mutation: 682-685 (furin site) replaced with HRV3C site (LEVLFQGP)
  GenBank ID: MN908947
  Tag / fusion protein: 8X His tag (C terminal on backbone); 2X Strep-Tag II (C terminal on backbone)
Terms and licenses: Academic/Nonprofit Terms; Industry Terms: Not Available to Industry
How to cite: pαH-S-HRV3C was a gift from Priyamvada Acharya (Addgene plasmid # 164567 ; http://n2t.net/addgene:164567 ; RRID:Addgene_164567)
